>Addgene plasmid #105491 | pISH-Olfr78 | addgene full sequence | sequence record 202966 | Addgene NGS Result
GTAAAACGACGGCCAGTGAATTGTAATACGACTCACTATAGGGCGAATTGGGCCCGACGTCGCATGCTCC
CGGCCGCCATGGCGGCCGCGGGAATTCGATTCAGCTTCAATGTCCTTGTCACAGCTGATCTTGAACATAG
CCAGAACCCGTGTTCTGATCTGTTTGGTCTTAGCACCGTAGATGATGGGATTGATCACAGGAGGCAGCAG
CAGGTAGACATCCCCCATTAGAACATGCACAATGGGATCCAGGCTGTTTCCAAAACGGTGCACCACTGAC
AGACCAATGAGTGGTACATAGAAAGCCAGGACCACACTAATGTGTGACACACAAGTCCCAAATGCCTTAG
CTCGCTCAGACTTGGAAGGCAGTTGCAGAACCGTTCGTATGATCAGGAAGTAGGACAAGGAGATGAACAT
GACATCTACACCCATGACTAGCAGAATGGCAGTTAGACCATAGACTACATTGGGTAATGTGTCTGTATAG
GCCAACTTCATCACATCCTGGTGGACACAATAGGAGTGGGAGAGCACATTGGAGTGACAGAAAGCCAGTC
GCTTGATCAGTAGTGGGAGTGGGAAAAAGAATAGGGATCCCCGGACCAGAGCCACCATGCCTATTTGGAC
TGTTACTGTATTGTTGAGGACAGCAGCGTGACGCAGTGGGTGGCAGATAGCCACGTACCGGTCAAAGGCC
ATGGCCAGCAGGATAGTAGATTCAATTGCTGAGAGAGTATGAATGAAAAACATCTGGGCAAGACAGGCAT
CAAAAGTAATCTCCCGGGAGTCAAACCAAAAGAGGGCGAGAATCTTGGGCATTGTGGATGTGGACAAAGC
CAGATCAATAGCTGCCAGCATGCAGAGAAAAAGGTACATGGGTGCATGCAGGCTCCGCTCTGTTCTCACT
ATGAAGACCACAATGCAGTTTCCAAACAATGCTACAGCATACATGGAAAGCAGGGGGAAGCCAAACCAAA
AGTGAGCTTCCTCCAGTCCTGGAATACCAATAAGCAGGAAGGTGGCATGGGTGAAGTTGCAGGAACTCAT
AATCACTAGTGAATTCGCGGCCGCCTGCAGGTCGACCATATGGGAGAGCTCCCAACGCGTTGGATGCATA
GCTTGAGTATTCTATAGTGTCACCTAAATAGCTTGGCGTAATCATGGTCATAGCTGTTTCCTGTGTGAAA
TTGTTATCCGCTCACAATTCCACACAACATACGAGCCGGAAGCATAAAGTGTAAAGCCTGGGGTGCCTAA
TGAGTGAGCTAACTCACATTAATTGCGTTGCGCTCACTGCCCGCTTTCCAGTCGGGAAACCTGTCGTGCC
AGCTGCATTAATGAATCGGCCAACGCGCGGGGAGAGGCGGTTTGCGTATTGGGCGCTCTTCCGCTTCCTC
GCTCACTGACTCGCTGCGCTCGGTCGTTCGGCTGCGGCGAGCGGTATCAGCTCACTCAAAGGCGGTAATA
CGGTTATCCACAGAATCAGGGGATAACGCAGGAAAGAACATGTGAGCAAAAGGCCAGCAAAAGGCCAGGA
ACCGTAAAAAGGCCGCGTTGCTGGCGTTTTTCCATAGGCTCCGCCCCCCTGACGAGCATCACAAAAATCG
ACGCTCAAGTCAGAGGTGGCGAAACCCGACAGGACTATAAAGATACCAGGCGTTTCCCCCTGGAAGCTCC
CTCGTGCGCTCTCCTGTTCCGACCCTGCCGCTTACCGGATACCTGTCCGCCTTTCTCCCTTCGGGAAGCG
TGGCGCTTTCTCATAGCTCACGCTGTAGGTATCTCAGTTCGGTGTAGGTCGTTCGCTCCAAGCTGGGCTG
TGTGCACGAACCCCCCGTTCAGCCCGACCGCTGCGCCTTATCCGGTAACTATCGTCTTGAGTCCAACCCG
GTAAGACACGACTTATCGCCACTGGCAGCAGCCACTGGTAACAGGATTAGCAGAGCGAGGTATGTAGGCG
GTGCTACAGAGTTCTTGAAGTGGTGGCCTAACTACGGCTACACTAGAAGAACAGTATTTGGTATCTGCGC
TCTGCTGAAGCCAGTTACCTTCGGAAAAAGAGTTGGTAGCTCTTGATCCGGCAAACAAACCACCGCTGGT
AGCGGTGGTTTTTTTGTTTGCAAGCAGCAGATTACGCGCAGAAAAAAAGGATCTCAAGAAGATCCTTTGA
TCTTTTCTACGGGGTCTGACGCTCAGTGGAACGAAAACTCACGTTAAGGGATTTTGGTCATGAGATTATC
AAAAAGGATCTTCACCTAGATCCTTTTAAATTAAAAATGAAGTTTTAAATCAATCTAAAGTATATATGAG
TAAACTTGGTCTGACAGTTACCAATGCTTAATCAGTGAGGCACCTATCTCAGCGATCTGTCTATTTCGTT
CATCCATAGTTGCCTGACTCCCCGTCGTGTAGATAACTACGATACGGGAGGGCTTACCATCTGGCCCCAG
TGCTGCAATGATACCGCGAGACCCACGCTCACCGGCTCCAGATTTATCAGCAATAAACCAGCCAGCCGGA
AGGGCCGAGCGCAGAAGTGGTCCTGCAACTTTATCCGCCTCCATCCAGTCTATTAATTGTTGCCGGGAAG
CTAGAGTAAGTAGTTCGCCAGTTAATAGTTTGCGCAACGTTGTTGCCATTGCTACAGGCATCGTGGTGTC
ACGCTCGTCGTTTGGTATGGCTTCATTCAGCTCCGGTTCCCAACGATCAAGGCGAGTTACATGATCCCCC
ATGTTGTGCAAAAAAGCGGTTAGCTCCTTCGGTCCTCCGATCGTTGTCAGAAGTAAGTTGGCCGCAGTGT
TATCACTCATGGTTATGGCAGCACTGCATAATTCTCTTACTGTCATGCCATCCGTAAGATGCTTTTCTGT
GACTGGTGAGTACTCAACCAAGTCATTCTGAGAATAGTGTATGCGGCGACCGAGTTGCTCTTGCCCGGCG
TCAATACGGGATAATACCGCGCCACATAGCAGAACTTTAAAAGTGCTCATCATTGGAAAACGTTCTTCGG
GGCGAAAACTCTCAAGGATCTTACCGCTGTTGAGATCCAGTTCGATGTAACCCACTCGTGCACCCAACTG
ATCTTCAGCATCTTTTACTTTCACCAGCGTTTCTGGGTGAGCAAAAACAGGAAGGCAAAATGCCGCAAAA
AAGGGAATAAGGGCGACACGGAAATGTTGAATACTCATACTCTTCCTTTTTCAATATTATTGAAGCATTT
ATCAGGGTTATTGTCTCATGAGCGGATACATATTTGAATGTATTTAGAAAAATAAACAAATAGGGGTTCC
GCGCACATTTCCCCGAAAAGTGCCACCTGATGCGGTGTGAAATACCGCACAGATGCGTAAGGAGAAAATA
CCGCATCAGGAAATTGTAAGCGTTAATATTTTGTTAAAATTCGCGTTAAATTTTTGTTAAATCAGCTCAT
TTTTTAACCAATAGGCCGAAATCGGCAAAATCCCTTATAAATCAAAAGAATAGACCGAGATAGGGT
[37 nt withheld, positions 3497-3533]
AAAGAACGTGGACTCCAACGTCAAAGG
[49 nt withheld, positions 3561-3609]
T
[91 nt withheld, positions 3611-3701]
G
[124 nt withheld, positions 3703-3826]
CCATTCGCCATTCAGGCTGCGCAACTGTTGGGAAGGGCGATCGGTGCGGGCCTCTTCGCTATTACGCCAG
CTGGCGAAAGGGGGATGTGCTGCAAGGCGATTAAGTTGGGTAACGCCAGGGTTTTCCCAGTCACGACGTT
Features (pLannotate 1.2.2; 14 found; start..end, strand, type, name):
     24..42      +  promoter       T7 promoter: promoter for bacteriophage T7 RNA polymerase
     91..1050    -  CDS            Or51e2: O51E2_MOUSE - Also known as Mol2.3 From Mus musculus (Mouse).
   1057..1119    -  CDS            VESPI_VESMG (fragment): Experimental evidence at protein level: Swiss-Prot protein existence level 1. Shows contractile activity on isolated ileum smooth muscle. From Vespa magnifica (Hornet).
   1131..1149    -  promoter       SP6 promoter: promoter for bacteriophage SP6 RNA polymerase
   1191..1207    -  protein_bind   lac operator: The lac repressor binds to the lac operator to inhibit transcription in E. coli. This inhibition can be relieved by adding lactose or isopropyl-β-D-thiogalactopyranoside (IPTG). lac repressor encoded by lacI
   1215..1245    -  promoter       lac promoter: promoter for the E. coli lac operon
   1260..1281    -  protein_bind   CAP binding site: CAP binding activates transcription in the presence of cAMP. E. coli catabolite activator protein
   1294..1386    -  CDS            lacI (fragment): lac repressor; lacI; The lac repressor binds to the lac operator to inhibit transcription in E. coli. This inhibition can be relieved by adding lactose or isopropyl-β-D-thiogalactopyranoside (IPTG).
   1569..2157    -  rep_origin     ori: high-copy-number ColE1/pMB1/pBR322/pUC origin of replication
   2328..3188    -  CDS            AmpR: β-lactamase; bla; confers resistance to ampicillin, carbenicillin, and related antibiotics
   3189..3293    -  promoter       AmpR promoter: bla
   3320..3370    +  misc_feature   bom (fragment): basis of mobility region from pBR322
   3398..3826    -  rep_origin     f1 ori (sequence partly withheld): f1 bacteriophage origin of replication; arrow indicates direction of (+) strand synthesis
   3830..21      -  CDS            lacZα (fragment) (across the origin): LacZα fragment of β-galactosidase; lacZ fragment
