[The description below was written by a language model from this plasmid's Addgene catalogue record and pLannotate feature annotations shown in this document.]
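Description:
pISH-Olfr78 is a bacterial in vitro transcription template built on the pGEM-T Easy cloning backbone and intended for making a riboprobe for in situ hybridization. It carries a fragment of roughly 950 bp from the mouse odorant receptor gene Olfr78 (current symbol Or51e2; also known as MOR18-2, MOL2.3 or PSGR). The sequenced plasmid is about 4 kb. It replicates in E. coli from a high-copy ColE1/pUC-type origin and is selected with ampicillin through the β-lactamase gene and its native promoter. An f1 phage origin is also present, along with the usual pGEM remnants: lac promoter, operator and CAP site, and a lacZα fragment interrupted by the cloning site. The record does not state how the insert was cloned.

The insert sits between opposing bacteriophage T7 and SP6 promoters, so either strand can in principle be transcribed. In the feature table the Or51e2 coding sequence is annotated on the minus strand while the T7 promoter reads on the plus strand. T7 transcription therefore yields RNA complementary to the mRNA, which is the antisense probe needed to detect Olfr78 transcripts in tissue. This agrees with the depositor's note that the template is linearized with SpeI and transcribed with T7 RNA polymerase, producing a run-off transcript of defined length. A short annotation next to the insert matching a hornet peptide, as well as the small lacI and bom fragments, are most likely incidental similarity hits within polylinker or backbone sequence rather than functional elements. The plasmid comes from work on odorant receptor expression in mouse olfactory sensory neurons, where such probes mark cells expressing a given receptor gene.
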