Addgene plasmid #105491: pISH-Olfr78
Purpose: to generate a riboprobe for in situ hybridazation
Depositing lab: Peter Mombaerts. Depositing organization: Max Planck Research Unit for Neurogenetics. Publication: The beta2-adrenergic receptor as a surrogate odorant receptor in mouse olfactory sensory neurons. Omura M, Grosmaitre X, Ma M, Mombaerts P. Mol Cell Neurosci. 2014 Jan;58:1-10. doi: 10.1016/j.mcn.2013.10.010. Epub 2013 Nov 6. PubMed 24211702.
Backbone
  Vector backbone: pGEM-Teasy
  Backbone size w/o insert (bp): 3015
  Vector type: to ganerate riboprobe
Growth in bacteria
  Bacterial resistance: Ampicillin, 100 μg/mL
  Growth temperature: 37°C
  Growth strain: DH5alpha
  Copy number: High Copy
Gene/Insert
  Gene/Insert name: Olfr78 (alt names: MOR18-2; MOL2.3)
  Species: M. musculus (mouse)
  Insert size (bp): 949
  Entrez Gene: Or51e2 (a.k.a. 4633402A21Rik, MOL2.3, MOR18-2, Olfr78, PSGR, RA1c); MOR18-2
  Cloning method: Unknown
  Sequencing primers: 5′ M13-rev; 3′ M13-for
Terms and licenses: Academic/Nonprofit Terms; Industry Terms: Not Available to Industry
Depositor comments: Linearize with SpeI, use T7 RNA polymerase for IVT.
How to cite: pISH-Olfr78 was a gift from Peter Mombaerts (Addgene plasmid # 105491 ; http://n2t.net/addgene:105491 ; RRID:Addgene_105491)
