>Addgene plasmid #105491 | pISH-Olfr78 | depositor partial sequence | sequence record 199715 | insert: sequenced with M13-for primer
GGCCGCGGGAATTCGATTCAGCTTCAATGTCCTTGTCACAGCTGATCTTGAACATAGCCAGAACCCGTGT
TCTGATCTGTTTGGTCTTAGCACCGTAGATGATGGGATTGATCACAGGAGGCAGCAGCAGGTAGACATCC
CCCATTAGAACATGCACAATGGGATCCAGGCTGTTTCCAAAACGGTGCACCACTGACAGACCAATGAGTG
GTACATAGAAAGCCAGGACCACACTAATGTGTGACACACAAGTCCCAAATGCCTTAGCTCGCTCAGACTT
GGAAGGCAGTTGCAGAACCGTTCGTATGATCAGGAAGTAGGACAAGGAGATGAACATGACATCTACACCC
ATGACTAGCAGAATGGCAGTTAGACCATAGACTACATTGGGTAATGTGTCTGTATAGGCCAACTTCATCA
CATCCTGGTGGACACAATAGGAGTGGGAGAGCACATTGGAGTGACAGAAAGCCAGTCGCTTGATCAGTAG
TGGGAGTGGGAAAAAGAATA
