>Addgene plasmid #105491 | pISH-Olfr78 | depositor partial sequence | sequence record 199716 | insert: sequenced with M31-rev primer
CCATATGGTCGACCTGCAGGCGGCCGCGAATTCACTAGTGATTATGAGTTCCTGCAACTTCACCCATGCC
ACCTTCCTGCTTATTGGTATTCCAGGACTGGAGGAAGCTCACTTTTGGTTTGGCTTCCCCCTGCTTTCCA
TGTATGCTGTAGCATTGTTTGGAAACTGCATTGTGGTCTTCATAGTGAGAACAGAGCGGAGCCTGCATGC
ACCCATGTACCTTTTTCTCTGCATGCTGGCAGCTATTGATCTGGCTTTGTCCACATCCACAATGCCCAAG
ATTCTCGCCCTCTTTTGGTTTGACTCCCGGGAGATTACTTTTGATGCCTGTCTTGCCCAGATGTTTTTCA
TTCATACTCTCTCAGCAATTGAATCTACTATCCTGCTGGCCATGGCCTTTGACCGGTACGTGGCTATCTG
CCACCCACTGCGTCACGCTGCTGTCCTCAACAATACAGTAACAGTCCAAATAGGCATGGTGGCTCTGGTC
CGGGGATCCCTATTCTTTTTCCCACTCCCACTACTGATCAAGCGACTGGCTTTCTGTCACTCCAATGTGC
TCTCCCA
